Addgene plasmid #224542: p5E-dr_Ubi (JDW 804)
Purpose: A Gateway compatible 5' entry clone containing the zebrafish ubiquitin promoter
Depositing lab: Joshua Wythe. Publication: MultiSite Assembly of Gateway Induced Clones (MAGIC): a flexible cloning toolbox for use in vertebrate model systems. Gillespie WB 3rd, Zhang Y, Ruiz OE, Cerda J 3rd, Ortiz-Guzman J, Sherman M, Turner WD, Largoza G, Mosser LE, Fujimoto E, Chien CB, Kwan KM, Arenkiel BR, Devine WP, Wythe JD. Development. 2025 Nov 15;152(22):dev204308. doi: 10.1242/dev.204308. Epub 2025 Nov 13. PubMed 41230856.
Backbone
  Vector backbone: pDONRP4-P1r
  Vector type: Gateway cloning
Growth in bacteria
  Bacterial resistance: Kanamycin, 50 μg/mL
  Growth temperature: 37°C
  Growth strain: DH5alpha
  Copy number: High Copy
Gene/Insert
  Gene/Insert name: dr-Ubi promoter
  Species: D. rerio (zebrafish)
  Cloning method: Restriction Enzyme; 5′ cloning site unknown (unknown if destroyed)
Terms and licenses: Academic/Nonprofit Terms; Industry Terms: Not Available to Industry
Depositor comments: Please visit https://doi.org/10.1101/2024.07.13.603267 for bioRxiv preprint.
How to cite: p5E-dr_Ubi (JDW 804) was a gift from Joshua Wythe (Addgene plasmid # 224542 ; http://n2t.net/addgene:224542 ; RRID:Addgene_224542)
