[The description below was written by a language model from this plasmid's Addgene catalogue record and pLannotate feature annotations shown in this document.]
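Description:
p5E-dr_Ubi (JDW 804) is a Gateway 5' entry clone built on the pDONRP4-P1r donor backbone, carrying the zebrafish (Danio rerio) ubiquitin promoter as its insert. It is a bacterial cloning plasmid of about 6.2 kb. It is propagated at high copy from a ColE1/pUC-type origin and selected with kanamycin through an aminoglycoside phosphotransferase (KanR) gene. As in other pDONR-derived plasmids, rrnB T1 and T2 transcription terminators lie upstream of the recombination cassette and shield the insert from read-through transcription in E. coli. A T7 promoter sits just beyond the downstream recombination site.

The promoter itself is not annotated in the automated feature table, but it presumably occupies the roughly 3.5 kb unannotated region between the two Gateway sites. The upstream site is called as an attL fragment overlapping an attB4 core, which fits the attL4 site expected in a 5' entry clone. The downstream site is annotated as attR1. Short hits to lacI, lacZα and a yeast CEN4 fragment are partial matches, probably backbone remnants or chance similarity within the promoter sequence rather than functional elements. The record lists restriction enzyme cloning as the construction method, with the 5' cloning site unknown.

In a MultiSite Gateway LR reaction, the attL4/attR1-flanked promoter is combined with a middle entry clone carrying a coding sequence, a 3' entry clone and a destination vector. This places the ubiquitin promoter upstream of the chosen gene. The plasmid belongs to a modular Gateway toolbox for assembling expression constructs in vertebrate model systems, and the ubiquitin promoter is generally used to drive broad, ubiquitous transgene expression in zebrafish.
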