Features (pLannotate 1.2.2; 11 found; start..end, strand, type, name):
    121..213     +  CDS            lacI (fragment): lac repressor; lacI; The lac repressor binds to the lac operator to inhibit transcription in E. coli. This inhibition can be relieved by adding lactose or isopropyl-β-D-thiogalactopyranoside (IPTG).
    268..295     -  terminator     rrnB T2 terminator: transcription terminator T2 from the E. coli rrnB gene
    427..470     +  terminator     rrnB T1 terminator: Escherichia coli rrnB; transcription terminator T1 from the E. coli rrnB gene
    517..553     -  CDS            lacZα (fragment): LacZα fragment of β-galactosidase; lacZ fragment
    592..677     +  protein_bind   attL1 (fragment): mutant version of attL; recombination site for the Gateway® LR reaction LR Clonase™
    668..688     +  protein_bind   attB4: mutant version of attB; core recombination site for the Gateway® BP reaction BP Clonase™
   3735..3758    -  misc_feature   CEN4 (fragment): S. cerevisiae CEN4 centromere
   4224..4347    +  protein_bind   attR1: mutant version of attR; recombination site for the Gateway® LR reaction LR Clonase™
   4424..4442    -  promoter       T7 promoter: promoter for bacteriophage T7 RNA polymerase
   4576..5385    +  CDS            KanR: aminoglycoside phosphotransferase; aph(3')-Ia; confers resistance to kanamycin in bacteria or G418 (Geneticin®) in eukaryotes
   5532..6120    +  rep_origin     ori: high-copy-number ColE1/pMB1/pBR322/pUC origin of replication
>Addgene plasmid #224542 | p5E-dr_Ubi (JDW 804) | addgene full sequence | sequence record 446732 | Addgene NGS Result
CTTTCCTGCGTTATCCCCTGATTCTGTGGATAACCGTATTACCGCCTTTGAGTGAGCTGATACCGCTCGC
CGCAGCCGAACGACCGAGCGCAGCGAGTCAGTGAGCGAGGAAGCGGAAGAGCGCCCAATACGCAAACCGC
CTCTCCCCGCGCGTTGGCCGATTCATTAATGCAGCTGGCACGACAGGTTTCCCGACTGGAAAGCGGGCAG
TGAGCGCAACGCAATTAATACGCGTACCGCTAGCCAGGAAGAGTTTGTAGAAACGCAAAAAGGCCATCCG
TCAGGATGGCCTTCTGCTTAGTTTGATGCCTGGCAGTTTATGGCGGGCGTCCTGCCCGCCACCCTCCGGG
CCGTTGCTTCACAACGTTCAAATCCGCTCCCGGCGGATTTGTCCTACTCAGGAGAGCGTTCACCGACAAA
CAACAGATAAAACGAAAGGCCCAGTCTTCCGACTGAGCCTTTCGTTTTATTTGATGCCTGGCAGTTCCCT
ACTCTCGCGTTAACGCTAGCATGGATGTTTTCCCAGTCACGACGTTGTAAAACGACGGCCAGTCTTAAGC
TCGGGCCCGAGTTAACGCTACCATGGAGCTCCAAATAATGATTTTATTTTGACTGATAGTGACCTGTTCG
TTGCAACAAATTGATAAGCAATGCTTTTTTATAATGCCAACTTTGTATAGAAAAGTTGGCTCCGAATTCG
CCCTTAAAACTCGAGACCAGCAAAGTTCTAGAATTTGTCGAAACATTTATGTTATATATTTCCTGAAAAA
AATTCTGAGTAAGTTCTTAAGTGTTATTGCCAGCAACATAAACAACAGACGGCAAAATGAATAAATGATA
ACAAAGCAGTAGGCTTAAATAAACCTAATTTTTATAGGCTGTTCTCTACAACCCTCAAACAGTGATTAGT
TTTGTACTTATAAACTTGCCCTTTCATTCATATTTCAAGAAAATTGGTTCAGAAGATCTGGATATTCTAG
CAGTTGTTCAAGCTCATGGAGGGATCAGTGACCTGATTCCACAATGACTAGGCCTAATCCAGAAATTAGA
TGACTGTCAACATAAAAAGGCACAGCACTCACTAGCTGCCCTATATATTTTATTATATTTTACATATATT
ATTTTATTTATTTAGCTCTGAGTGCTGTACTTTCTGGTTAAAGAAAACTGCTTACAACAGCTAACCTGTA
CTACCTCAGGCTCAGGGAATTTGGAACAGGTTTGTCTGGTTTGTTTCTTTAACCATGCATGCTTGTTTTC
AACTATGGCAACACAGTCACATGGGACATTACAGAAATGATTTGTCGATGACATGCGACTTTTCTTTAAT
AAAGCGCAAAGATCCCAAAAAGCAAACTTTTAACAAAAATCATATAATTATATTTTCAATCCAGCTTTGT
AGCAACTTTGTGCTGCTGTTCACTCAGCAACAGATAGTCAGTATAAGGTCAGTGTGTCTCAAAGCAGTGC
CATCTGTTTCACACATTGCGTTCTATATATAAGTGTGCTGGTTGACACGACACTGTATAAGGCCTAGGCT
AAAACACAAACAATGTAGAATGACACTGTGTTTTTTTTGTAAACAAATGTTGTTTTTGGTTAAACATCTT
TGTGAAAACATCCTCCTGTCATGTATTTGCTATATTCAAATGTTAAACCCGTGCAGAATAGAACATATAC
AAAAAAAAACAACACAACACATTTTTAAACATTATTAAATATCAAGTATTGCTGGCAGTTCTGTTTCTGT
TTTACAGTACCCTTTGCCACAGTTCTCCGCTTTTCCTGGTCCAGATTCCACAAGTCTGATTCACCAATAG
CAAAGCGAATAAACAACCAAAGCAGCCAATCACTGCTTGTAGACTGTCCTGCGAGACCGGCCCATTCCAG
CACATTCTGGAAACTTCCTTTATATGATAATTATAAATACATTTAAATTATTGATACAAAACATGTAATT
CCTAGAACATAACCATAGCAATCATTAGTTTTCAGGGTAATTATGTATTTTTAGGATTTGACTGCGGAAA
GATCTGGTCATGTGACGTCTCATGAACGTCACGGCCCTGGGTTTCTATAAATACAGTAGGACTCTCGACC
ATCGGCAGATTTTTCGAAGAAGAAGATCAGTTTCAGGAGCCGTACTGTTCCGTTTCAACGCAAATATTAA
CGGTAAGAGCGAATTTCCTAGTTTGTTTTCATGCCATTCTTTAAAACCATAGCGTATTACTTTAATTATA
GTAAACTTTCGCTTTCTTTATTACAAGAGACGTTTTGTGTTGATTCTCCGCGGACATTTTCGGTCAGACA
ATCAGAAAATGACCGCGGAGGACCAGTAACTTGCATTACACGTAAGTTAAATCTTCGTGTATTAAAATGG
TTAGGTTGTTAACGTCAAATAGGTTACCGTGTTTGCGTGTGATCAGGTTGGTTTTGTTAGATTTTTGTCA
GTATTTTTAATTTATTTGTTTTAGTTTATTTATTTTTTTTGCTGAATCATAGTTTGTGAACAAAGAACCC
GGATGTTACATACAGTACAGCCGCCATGTTACAGAGAGTTATAACTTAATCATTTTAAAAATAATTTTGC
CTTACTTTTAGTTTGTCATGTTGAGAAATGAGGAAATGTTAAAATGAGGAAATATCCAATTAATTTAATA
TATCAAAATAATCCATGATTACAATGCACTGAACTGGAGAAAATTAAGATGTTTTCTAGTGTCATGAAAC
AAATGTAAGAGATGTACATTGTAGATGTTTTATGTCAAGAATTGGCTAGTTGATGCAGCATACTGGCGAT
ACTCAGTTGTAATAACAGTAACGTTACATGTTAATAGACTACTGAGTATGCTGTTCTGTCTATGTATGCT
CTGTAAGCTACGAGAAGGACTTTTTTAAACAGTAAAGGGTGCAATATTTTTACAAATTGAATTAAATAAA
GGCTGTCTATTAAGTAATATGCTTGATATTTTTCTTACTTGATCGGAAATAAGAAAAAATATAAACGTTG
TTGCTCTAAAAATCCTAGTTCAGTTTAGCCAACCACAAATACCTTTTTGTTCCTCCAACAGTTTTTTTTT
CTTCTCTATAATATTTGGCAGTCTATAGTACTCCAAATGTTTCCCCACAGTCTAACTAATTGGTACAGCC
AAAATCATGACACTTATTGCAATAATAATTTTGGTTCATTGGCATTGTTGATAGCCTGTGCCACTAATAT
GGTCGATTGATCATGCTTCAGGAAGAAAACTATATTGTTTGATGTAAGATTATTAAATCTTCACCTGCTT
CCATTACAAACTATTCCCATCTTATTGAATTCTGGTATGTCTTAAAGGATTAGTTCACTTCCCAAATCAA
AATTTACTTAGCCTTTTTTCATCCATGATCCCTTTTTTTCATCATTAATGAAGAAATTGTTTTTGAAAAA
GTTTCAAGATTTTTTTCTCTATATTGTGGAGCTTGTTAGTTTAAAATTCCAAAATGCAATATGTGGCTTC
AAATGGTTCTAAATGATCCCAGTCAAGGAATAACAGTCTTATCTAATGAAACCATTAGACCTTTAAAAAT
AAAAAAAATAAAAGTATTTATTTTTAAATGACTGAGTGATTAAGTTGAATTTCAGCGTTTCCTTACTGTG
TAGAAGTCCTTCCTTACTGGCCCCACCCTTTGGTTCTCTGCCAATCTGCTACCTAATGTAATGTTGTGGA
ACATTATTATTCTTTATTTCTTAATTTTTTATTTTTTATTTTAAAACAATGTAAACTGCACAGATGTGCA
GTTTGTTTAAAATGGCCAATGCTTTGGAAATGCATGACATAATTAGATTTCATGATGCACAAAGCCAAAT
CTCAGAGCTTGTGCAAAATGAGCTATCATTTCACTAGGTAAGACCCTAAATTTTCATATAGGATCATTTG
GACAATTTTGCTGCAGGTAAAATGCATTCTATAGTCCACTGTCAGCCATTGTTTTGGATAGTATTTATTT
TTCTCTACAAGTATAGTCAATAGTTTTCTATTATTTTAAAGGTTTGTAACATTTAAGGGTGACCAAATGC
AAAGTAAAATTTCATTTTCGGGTGAACTATCTCGTTTAACATGGGAGAAGTGCAAAACATACATTATTGG
CTAGAACATTGTAGTATTTTTTAAATGGAAATGTGTGATTGCTAATCTTACTTTGAATTTGTTTACAGGG
ATCCTTTAAGGGCGAATTCGACCCAAGTTTGTACAAAAAAGTTGAACGAGAAACGTAAAATGATATAAAT
ATCAATATATTAAATTAGATTTTGCATAAAAAACAGACTACATAATACTGTAAAACACAACATATGCAGT
CACTATGAACCAACTACTTAGATGGTATTAGTGACCTGTAGAATTAATTCGAGCTCTAGAGCTGCAGGGC
GGCCGCGATATCCCCTATAGTGAGTCGTATTACATGGTCATAGCTGTTTCCTGGCAGCTCTGGCCCGTGT
CTCAAAATCTCTGATGTTACATTGCACAAGATAAAAATATATCATCATGAACAATAAAACTGTCTGCTTA
CATAAACAGTAATACAAGGGGTGTTATGAGCCATATTCAACGGGAAACGTCGAGGCCGCGATTAAATTCC
AACATGGATGCTGATTTATATGGGTATAAATGGGCTCGCGATAATGTCGGGCAATCAGGTGCGACAATCT
ATCGCTTGTATGGGAAGCCCGATGCGCCAGAGTTGTTTCTGAAACATGGCAAAGGTAGCGTTGCCAATGA
TGTTACAGATGAGATGGTCAGACTAAACTGGCTGACGGAATTTATGCCTCTTCCGACCATCAAGCATTTT
ATCCGTACTCCTGATGATGCATGGTTACTCACCACTGCGATCCCCGGAAAAACAGCATTCCAGGTATTAG
AAGAATATCCTGATTCAGGTGAAAATATTGTTGATGCGCTGGCAGTGTTCCTGCGCCGGTTGCATTCGAT
TCCTGTTTGTAATTGTCCTTTTAACAGCGATCGCGTATTTCGTCTCGCTCAGGCGCAATCACGAATGAAT
AACGGTTTGGTTGATGCGAGTGATTTTGATGACGAGCGTAATGGCTGGCCTGTTGAACAAGTCTGGAAAG
AAATGCATAAACTTTTGCCATTCTCACCGGATTCAGTCGTCACTCATGGTGATTTCTCACTTGATAACCT
TATTTTTGACGAGGGGAAATTAATAGGTTGTATTGATGTTGGACGAGTCGGAATCGCAGACCGATACCAG
GATCTTGCCATCCTATGGAACTGCCTCGGTGAGTTTTCTCCTTCATTACAGAAACGGCTTTTTCAAAAAT
ATGGTATTGATAATCCTGATATGAATAAATTGCAGTTTCATTTGATGCTCGATGAGTTTTTCTAATCAGA
ATTGGTTAATTGGTTGTAACACTGGCAGAGCATTACGCTGACTTGACGGGACGGCGCAAGCTCATGACCA
AAATCCCTTAACGTGAGTTACGCGTCGTTCCACTGAGCGTCAGACCCCGTAGAAAAGATCAAAGGATCTT
CTTGAGATCCTTTTTTTCTGCGCGTAATCTGCTGCTTGCAAACAAAAAAACCACCGCTACCAGCGGTGGT
TTGTTTGCCGGATCAAGAGCTACCAACTCTTTTTCCGAAGGTAACTGGCTTCAGCAGAGCGCAGATACCA
AATACTGTTCTTCTAGTGTAGCCGTAGTTAGGCCACCACTTCAAGAACTCTGTAGCACCGCCTACATACC
TCGCTCTGCTAATCCTGTTACCAGTGGCTGCTGCCAGTGGCGATAAGTCGTGTCTTACCGGGTTGGACTC
AAGACGATAGTTACCGGATAAGGCGCAGCGGTCGGGCTGAACGGGGGGTTCGTGCACACAGCCCAGCTTG
GAGCGAACGACCTACACCGAACTGAGATACCTACAGCGTGAGCTATGAGAAAGCGCCACGCTTCCCGAAG
GGAGAAAGGCGGACAGGTATCCGGTAAGCGGCAGGGTCGGAACAGGAGAGCGCACGAGGGAGCTTCCAGG
GGGAAACGCCTGGTATCTTTATAGTCCTGTCGGGTTTCGCCACCTCTGACTTGAGCGTCGATTTTTGTGA
TGCTCGTCAGGGGGGCGGAGCCTATGGAAAAACGCCAGCAACGCGGCCTTTTTACGGTTCCTGGCCTTTT
GCTGGCCTTTTGCTCACATGTT
